>Addgene plasmid #172813 | pLBT0170 | addgene full sequence | sequence record 347999 | Addgene NGS Result
CGCTCAGATTGTCTTCTGCACGAAGTGGTTTAAACTATCAGTGTTTGACAGGATATATTGGCGGGTAAAC
CTAAGAGAAAAGAGCGTTTATTAGAATAATCGGATATTTAAAAGGGCGTGAAAAGGTTTATCCGTTCGTC
CATTTGTATGTGCATGCCAACCACAGGGTTCCCCAGATCAGGCGCTGGCTGCTGAACCCCCAGCCGGAAC
TGACCCCACAAGGCCCTAGCGTTTGCAATGCACCAGGTCATCATTGACCCAGGCGTGTTCCACCAGGCCG
CTGCCTCGCAACTCTTCGCAGGCTTCGCCGACCTGCTCGCGCCACTTCTTCACGCGGGTGGAATCCGATC
CGCACATGAGGCGGAAGGTTTCCAGCTTGAGCGGGTACGGCTCCCGGTGCGAGCTGAAATAGTCGAACAT
CCGTCGGGCCGTCGGCGACAGCTTGCGGTACTTCTCCCATATGAATTTCGTGTAGTGGTCGCCAGCAAAC
AGCACGACGATTTCCTCGTCGATCAGGACCTGGCAACGGGACGTTTTCTTGCCACGGTCCAGGACGCGGA
AGCGGTGCAGCAGCGACACCGATTCCAGGTGCCCAACGCGGTCGGACGTGAAGCCCATCGCCGTCGCCTG
TAGGCGCGACAGGCATTCCTCGGCCTTCGTGTAATACCGGCCATTGATCGACCAGCCCAGGTCCTGGCAA
AGCTCGTAGAACGTGAAGGTGATCGGCTCGCCGATAGGGGTGCGCTTCGCGTACTCCAACACCTGCTGCC
ACACCAGTTCGTCATCGTCGGCCCGCAGCTCGACGCCGGTGTAGGTGATCTTCACGTCCTTGTTGACGTG
GAAAATGACCTTGTTTTGCAGCGCCTCGCGCGGGATTTTCTTGTTGCGCGTGGTGAACAGGGCAGAGCGG
GCCGTGTCGTTTGGCATCGCTCGCATCGTGTCCGGCCACGGCGCAATATCGAACAAGGAAAGCTGCATTT
CCTTGATCTGCTGCTTCGTGTGTTTCAGCAACGCGGCCTGCTTGGCCTCGCTGACCTGTTTTGCCAGGTC
CTCGCCGGCGGTTTTTCGCTTCTTGGTCGTCATAGTTCCTCGCGTGTCGATGGTCATCGACTTCGCCAAA
CCTGCCGCCTCCTGTTCAAGACGACGCGAACGCTCCACGGCGGCCGATGGCGCGGGCAGGGCAGGGGGAG
CCAGTTGCACGCTGTCGCGCTCGATCTTGGCCGTAGCTTGCTGGACCATCGAGCCGACGGACTGGAAGGT
TTCGCGGGGCGCACGCATGACGGTGCGGCTTGCGATGGTTTCGGCATCCTCGGCGGAAAACCCCGCGTCG
ATCAGTTCTTGCCTGTATGCCTTCCGGTCAAACGTCCGATTCATTCACCCTCCTTGCGGGATTGCCCCGA
CTCACGCCGGGGCAATGTGCCCTTATTCCTGATTTGACCCGCCTGGTGCCTTGGTGTCCAGATAATCCAC
CTTATCGGCAATGAAGTCGGTCCCGTAGACCGTCTGGCCGTCCTTCTCGTACTTGGTATTCCGAATCTTG
CCCTGCACGAATACCAGCGACCCCTTGCCCAAATACTTGCCGTGGGCCTCGGCCTGAGAGCCAAAACACT
TGATGCGGAAGAAGTCGGTGCGCTCCTGCTTGTCGCCGGCATCGTTGCGCCACATCTAGGATCTGCCAGG
AACCGTAAAAAGGCCGCGTTGCTGGCGTTTTTCCATAGGCTCCGCCCCCCTGACGAGCATCACAAAAATC
GACGCTCAAGTCAGAGGTGGCGAAACCCGACAGGACTATAAAGATACCAGGCGTTTCCCCCTGGAAGCTC
CCTCGTGCGCTCTCCTGTTCCGACCCTGCCGCTTACCGGATACCTGTCCGCCTTTCTCCCTTCGGGAAGC
GTGGCGCTTTCTCATAGCTCACGCTGTAGGTATCTCAGTTCGGTGTAGGTCGTTCGCTCCAAGCTGGGCT
GTGTGCACGAACCCCCCGTTCAGCCCGACCGCTGCGCCTTATCCGGTAACTATCGTCTTGAGTCCAACCC
GGTAAGACACGACTTATCGCCACTGGCAGCAGCCACTGGTAACAGGATTAGCAGAGCGAGGTATGTAGGC
GGTGCTACAGAGTTCTTGAAGTGGTGGCCTAACTACGGCTACACTAGAAGAACAGTATTTGGTATCTGCG
CTCTGCTGAAGCCAGTTACCTTCGGAAAAAGAGTTGGTAGCTCTTGATCCGGCAAACAAACCACCGCTGG
TAGCGGTGGTTTTTTTGTTTGCAAGCAGCAGATTACGCGCAGAAAAAAAGGATCTCAAGAAGATCCTTTG
ATCTTTTCTACGGGGTCTGACGCTCAGTGGAACGAAAACTCACGTTAAGGGATTTTGGTCATGAGATTAT
CAAAAAGGATCTTCACCTAGATCCTTTTAAATTAAAAATGAAGTTTTAAATCAATCTAAAGTATATATGA
GTAAACTTGGTCTGACAGTTACCAATGCTTAATCAGTGAGGCACCTATCTCAGCGATCTGTCTATTTCGT
TCATCCATAGTTGCCTGACTCCCCGTCGTGTAGATAACTACGATACGGGAGGGCTTACCATCTGGCCCCA
GTGCTGCAATGATACCGCGAGAACCACGCTCACCGGCTCCAGATTTATCAGCAATAAACCAGCCAGCCGG
AAGGGCCGAGCGCAGAAGTGGTCCTGCAACTTTATCCGCCTCCATCCAGTCTATTAATTGTTGCCGGGAA
GCTAGAGTAAGTAGTTCGCCAGTTAATAGTTTGCGCAACGTTGTTGCCATTGCTACAGGCATCGTGGTGT
CACGCTCGTCGTTTGGTATGGCTTCATTCAGCTCCGGTTCCCAACGATCAAGGCGAGTTACATGATCCCC
CATGTTGTGCAAAAAAGCGGTTAGCTCCTTCGGTCCTCCGATCGTTGTCAGAAGTAAGTTGGCCGCAGTG
TTATCACTCATGGTTATGGCAGCACTGCATAATTCTCTTACTGTCATGCCATCCGTAAGATGCTTTTCTG
TGACTGGTGAGTACTCAACCAAGTCATTCTGAGAATAGTGTATGCGGCGACCGAGTTGCTCTTGCCCGGC
GTCAATACGGGATAATACCGCGCCACATAGCAGAACTTTAAAAGTGCTCATCATTGGAAAACGTTCTTCG
GGGCGAAAACTCTCAAGGATCTTACCGCTGTTGAGATCCAGTTCGATGTAACCCACTCGTGCACCCAACT
GATCTTCAGCATCTTTTACTTTCACCAGCGTTTCTGGGTGAGCAAAAACAGGAAGGCAAAATGCCGCAAA
AAAGGGAATAAGGGCGACACGGAAATGTTGAATACTCATACTCTTCCTTTTTCAATATTATTGAAGCATT
TATCAAGGTTATTGTCTCATGAGCGGATACATATTTGAATGTATTTAGAAAAATAAACAAATAGGGGTTC
CGCGCACGAATTGGCCAGCGCTGCCATTTTTGGGGTGAGGCCGTTCGCGGCCGAGGGGCGCAGCCCCTGG
GGGGATGGGAGGCCCGCGTTAGCGGGCCGGGAGGGTTCGAGAAGGGGGGGCACCCCCCTTCGGCGTGCGC
GGTCACGCGCACAGGGCGCAGCCCTGGTTAAAAACAAGGTTTATAAATATTGGTTTAAAAGCAGGTTAAA
AGACAGGTTAGCGGTGGCCGAAAAACGGGCGGAAACCCTTGCAAATGCTGGATTTTCTGCCTGTGGACAG
CCCCTCAAATGTCAATAGGTGCGCCCCTCATCTGTCAGCACTCTGCCCCTCAAGTGTCAAGGATCGCGCC
CCTCATCTGTCAGTAGTCGCGCCCCTCAAGTGTCAATACCGCAGGGCACTTATCCCCAGGCTTGTCCACA
TCATCTGTGGGAAACTCGCGTAAAATCAGGCGTTTTCGCCGATTTGCGAGGCTGGCCAGCTCCACGTCGC
CGGCCGAAATCGAGCCTGCCCCTCATCTGTCAACGCCGCGCCGGGTGAGTCGGCCCCTCAAGTGTCAACG
TCCGCCCCTCATCTGTCAGTGAGGGCCAAGTTTTCCGCGAGGTATCCACAACGCCGGCGGCCGCGGTGTC
TCGCACACGGCTTCGACGGCGTTTCTGGCGCGTTTGCAGGGCCATAGACGGCCGCCAGCCCAGCGGCGAG
GGCAACCAGCCCGGTGAGCGTCGCAAAGGAGATCCTGATCTGACTGATGGGCTGCCTGTATCGAGTGGTG
ATTTTGTGCCGAGCTGCCGGTCGGGGAGCTGTTGGCTGGCTGGTGGCAGGATATATTGTGGTGTAAACAA
ATTGACGCTTAGACAACTTAATAACACATTGCGGACGTTTTTAATGTACTGGGGTGGATGCAGTGGGCCC
CACTCTGTGAAGACAATTACGAATTCCCATGGGGAGGAATTCCAATCCCACAAAAATCTGAGCTTAACAG
CACAGTTGCTCCTCTCAGAGCAGAATCGGGTATTCAACACCCTCATATCAACTACTACGTTGTGTATAAC
GGTCCACATGCCGGTATATACGATGACTGGGGTTGTACAAAGGCGGCAACAAACGGCGTTCCCGGAGTTG
CACACAAGAAATTTGCCACTATTACAGAGGCAAGAGCAGCAGCTGACGCGTACACAACAAGTCAGCAAAC
AGACAGGTTGAACTTCATCCCCAAAGGAGAAGCTCAACTCAAGCCCAAGAGCTTTGCTAAGGCCCTAACA
AGCCCACCAAAGCAAAAAGCCCACTGGCTCACGCTAGGAACCAAAAGGCCCAGCAGTGATCCAGCCCCAA
AAGAGATCTCCTTTGCCCCGGAGATTACAATGGACGATTTCCTCTATCTTTACGATCTAGGAAGGAAGTT
CGAAGGTGAAGGTGACGACACTATGTTCACCACTGATAATGAGAAGGTTAGCCTCTTCAATTTCAGAAAG
AATGCTGACCCACAGATGGTTAGAGAGGCCTACGCAGCAAGTCTCATCAAGACGATCTACCCGAGTAACA
ATCTCCAGGAGATCAAATACCTTCCCAAGAAGGTTAAAGATGCAGTCAAAAGATTCAGGACTAATTGCAT
CAAGAACACAGAGAAAGACATATTTCTCAAGATCAGAAGTACTATTCCAGTATGGACGATTCAAGGCTTG
CTTCATAAACCAAGGCAAGTAATAGAGATTGGAGTCTCTAAAAAGGTAGTTCCTACTGAATCTAAGGCCA
TGCATGGAGTCTAAGATTCAAATCGAGGATCTAACAGAACTCGCCGTCAAGACTGGCGAACAGTTCATAC
AGAGTCTTTTACGACTCAATGACAAGAAGAAAATCTTCGTCAACATGGTGGAGCACGACACTCTGGTCTA
CTCCAAAAATGTCAAAGATACAGTCTCAGAAGATCAAAGGGCTATTGAGACTTTTCAACAAAGGATAATT
TCGGGAAACCTCCTCGGATTCCATTGCCCAGCTATCTGTCACTTCATCGAAAGGACAGTAGAAAAGGAAG
GTGGCTCCTACAAATGCCATCATTGCGATAAAGGAAAGGCTATCATTCAAGATCTCTCTGCCGACAGTGG
TCCCAAAGATGGACCCCCACCCACGAGGAGCATCGTGGAAAAAGAAGAGGTTCCAACCACGTCTACAAAG
CAAGTGGATTGATGTGACATCTCCACTGACGTAAGGGATGACGCACAATCCCACTATCCTTCGCAAGACC
CTTCCTCTATATAAGGAAGTTCATTTCATTTGGAGAGGACACGCTACTGTATAAGAGCTCATTTTTACAA
CAATTACCAACAACAACAAACAACAAACAACATTACAATTACATTTACAATTATCGATACATGGCTTCTA
GCCCACCGAAGAAGAAGCGGAAGGTCAGCTGGAAAATGGTGAGCAAGGGCGAGGACCTGTTCACCGGGGT
GGTGCCCATCCTGGTCGAGCTGGACGGCGACGTAAACGGCCACAAGTTCAGCGTGTCCGGCGAGGGCGAG
GGCGATGCCACCTACGGCAAGCTGACCCTGAAGTTCATCTGCACCACCGGCAAGCTGCCCGTGCCCTGGC
CCACCCTCGTGACCACCCTGACCTGGGGCGTGCAGTGCTTCAGCCGCTACCCCGACCACATGAAGCAGCA
CGACTTCTTCAAGTCCGCCATGCCCGAAGGCTACGTCCAGGAGCGCACCATCTTCTTCAAGGACGACGGC
AACTACAAGACCCGCGCCGAGGTGAAGTTCGAGGGCGACACCCTGGTGAACCGCATCGAGCTGAAGGGCA
TCGACTTCAAGGAGGACGGCAACATCCTGGGGCACAAGCTGGAGTACAACTACATCAGCCACAACGTCTA
TATCACCGCCGACAAGCAGAAGAACGGCATCAAGGCCAACTTCAAGATCCGCCACAACATCGAGGACGGC
AGCGTGCAGCTCGCCGACCACTACCAGCAGAACACCCCCATCGGCGACGGCCCCGTGCTGCTGCCCGACA
ACCACTACCTGAGCACCCAGTCCGCCCTGAGCAAAGACCCCAACGAGAAGCGCGATCACATGGTCCTGCT
GGAGTTCGTGACCGCCGCCGGGATCACTCTCGGCATGGACGAGCTGTACAAGTAAGCTTGTCAAGCAGAT
CGTTCAAACATTTGGCAATAAAGTTTCTTAAGATTGAATCCTGTTGCCGGTCTTGCGATGATTATCATAT
AATTTCTGTTGAATTACGTTAAGCATGTAATAATTAACATGTAATGCATGACGTTATTTATGAGATGGGT
TTTTATGATTAGAGTCCCGCAATTATACATTTAATACGCGATAGAAAACAAAATATAGCGCGCAAACTAG
GATAAATTATCGCGCGCGGTGTCATCTATGTTACTAGATCGA
Features (pLannotate 1.2.2; 14 found; start..end, strand, type, name):
     46..70      +  misc_feature   RB T-DNA repeat: right border repeat from nopaline C58 T-DNA
    182..202     -  CDS            TetR (fragment): tetracycline resistance regulatory protein; tetR
    229..1374    -  CDS            trfA: TRFA_ECOLX - Experimental evidence at protein level: Swiss-Prot protein existence level 1. Also involved in plasmid copy number control, promoting intermolecular coupling of protein bound iterons at oriV, which inhibits replication initiation. From Escherichia coli.
   1710..2298    -  rep_origin     ori: high-copy-number ColE1/pMB1/pBR322/pUC origin of replication
   2469..3329    -  CDS            AmpR: β-lactamase; bla; confers resistance to ampicillin, carbenicillin, and related antibiotics
   3330..3434    -  promoter       AmpR promoter: bla
   3521..4152    -  rep_origin     oriV: incP origin of replication
   4244..4268    +  misc_feature   LB T-DNA repeat: left border repeat from nopaline C58 T-DNA
   4376..5182    +  CDS            IBMP_CAMVB (fragment): Experimental evidence at protein level: Swiss-Prot protein existence level 1. Enhances the ribosomal termination-reinitiation event leading to the translation of major open reading frames on the polycistronic viral RNAs. From Cauliflower mosaic virus (strain Bari 1) (CaMV).
   5366..5711    +  promoter       CaMV 35S promoter: strong constitutive promoter from cauliflower mosaic virus
   5663..5709    +  promoter       minimal CaMV 35S promoter: minimal 35S promoter from cauliflower mosaic virus
   5740..5793    +  misc_feature   TMV Ω: translational enhancer from the tobacco mosaic virus 5'-leader sequence (Gallie et al., 1988)
   5846..6565    +  CDS            ECFP: enhanced CFP mammalian codon-optimized
   6578..6830    +  terminator     NOS terminator: nopaline synthase terminator and poly(A) signal
