[The description below was written by a language model from this plasmid's Addgene catalogue record and pLannotate feature annotations shown in this document.]
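Description:
pLBT0170 is a Level 1 Golden Gate/MoClo module from the MoBiFC toolkit, a modular bimolecular fluorescence complementation system developed for studying chloroplast protein-protein interactions in plants. It is built in the pICH47761 acceptor backbone, a binary-type vector. The 6.8 kb sequence carries nopaline-type left and right T-DNA border repeats flanking the cargo, a high-copy ColE1/pUC origin for propagation in E. coli, and an incP oriV together with trfA, the broad-host-range replication system that normally allows maintenance in Agrobacterium. Selection is by ampicillin resistance (β-lactamase under its own promoter). The small TetR fragment in the annotation appears to be a backbone remnant.

The payload is a single plant transcription unit, named "nCFP_P4 F" in the record, which suggests a nuclear CFP unit in the forward orientation for position 4 of a multigene assembly. Expression is driven by the CaMV 35S promoter. The upstream hit to a cauliflower mosaic virus protein fragment most likely reflects the extended 35S promoter region rather than an expressed gene. The promoter is followed by the tobacco mosaic virus Ω 5′ leader, a translational enhancer. The catalogue species field instead lists turnip mosaic virus, which does not match the feature annotation. The insert name indicates an SV40 signal peptide, presumably a nuclear localisation signal, fused ahead of the coding sequence. It is not separately annotated, but a short gap lies between the Ω leader and the ECFP open reading frame. The ECFP coding sequence, derived from Aequorea victoria, is terminated by the NOS 3′ UTR and terminator.

The record does not state the module's exact role. A constitutively expressed, nucleus-targeted CFP would plausibly serve as a transformation or expression control when combined with BiFC units in higher-level constructs.
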