Addgene plasmid #172813: pLBT0170
Purpose: Level 1 module containing nCFP_P4 F
Depositing lab: Benjamin Field. Depositing organization: CNRS DR12, Delegation Provence et Corse. Publication: MoBiFC: development of a modular bimolecular fluorescence complementation toolkit for the analysis of chloroplast protein-protein interactions. Velay F, Soula M, Mehrez M, Belbachir C, D'Alessandro S, Laloi C, Crete P, Field B. Plant Methods. 2022 May 26;18(1):69. doi: 10.1186/s13007-022-00902-1. PubMed 35619173.
Backbone
  Vector backbone: pICH47761
  Backbone manufacturer: Engler et al. 2014
  Vector type: Synthetic Biology
Growth in bacteria
  Bacterial resistance: Ampicillin, 100 μg/mL
  Growth temperature: 37°C
  Growth strain: DH5alpha
  Copy number: High Copy
Gene/Insert
  Gene/Insert name: p35S-5UTMV-SP_SV40-CFP-3U+TERNOS
  Species: Aequorea victoria, Turnip Mosaic Virus (TuMV)
  Cloning method: Restriction Enzyme; 5′ cloning site Unknown (unknown if destroyed)
Terms and licenses: Academic/Nonprofit Terms; Industry Terms: Not Available to Industry
Depositor comments: Please visit https://www.biorxiv.org/content/10.1101/2021.03.01.433373v1 for bioRxiv preprint.
How to cite: pLBT0170 was a gift from Benjamin Field (Addgene plasmid # 172813 ; http://n2t.net/addgene:172813 ; RRID:Addgene_172813)
